Addgene plasmid #216925: pST39-Mega'-deltaGS
Purpose: Mega' with knockout of GvpG and GvpS
Depositing lab: George Lu. Depositing organization: Rice University. Publication: Elucidating the assembly of gas vesicles by systematic protein-protein interaction analysis. Iburg M, Anderson AP, Wong VT, Anton ED, He A, Lu GJ. EMBO J. 2024 Oct;43(19):4156-4172. doi: 10.1038/s44318-024-00178-2. Epub 2024 Sep 3. PubMed 39227754.
Backbone
  Vector backbone: pST39
  Vector type: Bacterial Expression
Growth in bacteria
  Bacterial resistance: Ampicillin, 100 μg/mL
  Growth temperature: 30°C
  Growth strain: DH5alpha
  Copy number: Low Copy
Gene/Insert
  Gene/Insert name: Mega' with knockout of GvpG and GvpS
  Species: Synthetic; Priestia megaterium
  Cloning method: Gibson Cloning
Terms and licenses: Academic/Nonprofit Terms; Industry Terms: Not Available to Industry
Depositor comments: Please visit https://www.biorxiv.org/content/10.1101/2023.07.23.550228v1 for bioRxiv preprint.
How to cite: pST39-Mega'-deltaGS was a gift from George Lu (Addgene plasmid # 216925 ; http://n2t.net/addgene:216925 ; RRID:Addgene_216925)
