[The description below was written by a language model from this plasmid's Addgene catalogue record and pLannotate feature annotations shown in this document.]
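Description:
pST39-Mega'-deltaGS is a bacterial expression plasmid of about 8.3 kb built on the pST39 backbone. It carries a variant of the Priestia (formerly Bacillus) megaterium gas vesicle gene cluster, termed Mega', in which GvpG and GvpS have been knocked out. The plasmid replicates in E. coli from a ColE1/pMB1-type origin. A rop gene and the pBR322 bom region are also present, which fits the low copy number stated in the record. Selection is by ampicillin through the TEM beta-lactamase gene (bla), which has its own promoter. Short matches to an RSF origin and to mbeC are annotated only as fragments and are probably backbone remnants rather than functional elements.

The payload lies between a T7 promoter and a T7 terminator, so the cluster would be transcribed as a polycistronic unit by T7 RNA polymerase in a suitable host. The automated annotation identifies only some of the genes in this roughly 5.7 kb region. It finds gvpB, the GvpA-type protein that forms the structural core of the vesicle shell, and gvpJ, which may influence vesicle shape. It also finds a residual 60 nt piece of gvpS, consistent with disruption of that gene. The other cluster genes are not individually annotated, and the record does not describe how the two knockouts were made or how Mega' differs from the native cluster. Small hits to a rice ADH 5'-UTR, ydeC and a SET1 tag are fragments and are most likely spurious matches. The associated work concerns gas vesicle assembly and its protein-protein interactions, so the plasmid presumably serves to test what GvpG and GvpS contribute to vesicle formation in E. coli.
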