Features (pLannotate 1.2.2; 16 found; start..end, strand, type, name):
     48..181     +  rep_origin     RSF ori (fragment): Plasmids containing the RSF 1030 origin of replication can be propagated in E. coli cells that contain additional plasmids with compatible origins.
    186..325     -  misc_feature   bom: basis of mobility region from pBR322
    427..618     -  CDS            rop: Rop protein, which maintains plasmids at low copy number; rop
    658..768     +  CDS            mbeC (fragment): MBEC_ECOLX - Experimental evidence at protein level: Swiss-Prot protein existence level 1. Required for efficient mobilization of ColE1 plasmid and is thus essential to promote the specific transfer of the plasmid during conjugation. Probably functions by inducing DNA bending, helping the MbeA relaxase to melt the DNA around the nic site and cleave the phosphodiester bond. Binds specifically double-stranded DNA (dsDNA) containing the ColE1 oriT but does not recognize the inverted repeat (IR). From Escherichia coli.
    855..873     +  promoter       T7 promoter: promoter for bacteriophage T7 RNA polymerase
   1121..1384    +  CDS            gvpB: GVPB_BACME - Protein inferred from homology: Swiss-Prot protein existence level 3. Gas vesicles are small, hollow, gas filled protein structures that are found in several microbial planktonic microorganisms. They allow the positioning of the organism at the favorable depth for growth. GvpA type proteins form the essential core of the structure. From Bacillus megaterium.
   3655..3671    +  5'UTR          OsADH 5'-UTR (fragment): translational enhancer from the 5'-UTR of the Oryza sativa alcohol dehydrogenase gene (Sugio et al., 2008)
   4316..4375    +  CDS            gvpS (fragment): GVPS_BACME - Protein inferred from homology: Swiss-Prot protein existence level 3. Gas vesicles are small, hollow, gas filled protein structures that are found in several microbial planktonic microorganisms. They allow the positioning of the organism at the favorable depth for growth (By similarity). From Bacillus megaterium.
   4638..4937    +  CDS            gvpJ: GVPJ_BACME - Protein inferred from homology: Swiss-Prot protein existence level 3. Gas vesicles are small, hollow, gas filled protein structures that are found in several microbial planktonic microorganisms. They allow the positioning of the organism at the favorable depth for growth. This protein could be important for the shape determination of the gas vesicle. From Bacillus megaterium.
   6356..6475    -  CDS            ydeC (fragment): YDEC_BACSU - Protein predicted: Swiss-Prot protein existence level 4. From Bacillus subtilis (strain 168).
   6508..6557    +  CDS            SET1 (fragment): solubility-enhancement tag derived from T7 phage gene 10B
   6565..6612    +  terminator     T7 terminator: transcription terminator for bacteriophage T7 RNA polymerase
   6679..6770    +  promoter       AmpR promoter: bla
   6771..7628    +  CDS            bla: BLAT_ECOLX - Experimental evidence at protein level: Swiss-Prot protein existence level 1. TEM-type are the most prevalent beta-lactamases in enterobacteria; they hydrolyze the beta-lactam bond in susceptible beta-lactam antibiotics, thus conferring resistance to penicillins and cephalosporins. TEM-3 and TEM-4 are capable of hydrolyzing cefotaxime and ceftazidime. TEM-5 is capable of hydrolyzing ceftazidime. TEM-6 is capable of hydrolyzing ceftazidime and aztreonam. TEM-8/CAZ-2, TEM- 16/CAZ-7 and TEM-24/CAZ-6 are markedly active against ceftazidime. IRT- 4 shows resistance to beta-lactamase in
   7635..7674    +  terminator     fd terminator: central terminator from bacteriophage fd (Otsuka and Kunisawa, 1982)
   7705..8293    +  rep_origin     ori: high-copy-number ColE1/pMB1/pBR322/pUC origin of replication
>Addgene plasmid #216925 | pST39-Mega'-deltaGS | addgene full sequence | sequence record 446031 | Addgene NGS Result
AACGCCAGCAACGCGGCCTTTTTACGGTTCCTGGCCTTTTGCTGGCCTTTTGCTCACATGTTCTTTCCTG
CGTTATCCCCTGATTCTGTGGATAACCGTATTACCGCCTTTGAGTGAGCTGATACCGCTCGCCGCAGCCG
AACGACCGAGCGCAGCGAGTCAGTGAGCGAGGAAGCGGAAGAGCGCCTGATGCGGTATTTTCTCCTTACG
CATCTGTGCGGTATTTCACACCGCAATGGTGCACTCTCAGTACAATCTGCTCTGATGCCGCATAGTTAAG
CCAGTATACACTCCGCTATCGCTACGTGACTGGGTCATGGCTGCGCCCCGACACCCGCCAACACCCGCTG
ACGCGCCCTGACGGGCTTGTCTGCTCCCGGCATCCGCTTACAGACAAGCTGTGACCGTCTCCGGGAGCTG
CATGTGTCAGAGGTTTTCACCGTCATCACCGAAACGCGCGAGGCAGCTGCGGTAAAGCTCATCAGCGTGG
TCGTGAAGCGATTCACAGATGTCTGCCTGTTCATCCGCGTCCAGCTCGTTGAGTTTCTCCAGAAGCGTTA
ATGTCTGGCTTCTGATAAAGCGGGCCATGTTAAGGGCGGTTTTTTCCTGTTTGGTCACTGATGCCTCCGT
GTAAGGGGGATTTCTGTTCATGGGGTAATGATACCGATGAAACGAGAGAGGATGCTCACGATACGGGTTA
CTGATGATGAACATGCCCGGTTACTGGAACGTTGTGAGGGTAAACAACTGGCGGTATGGATGCGGCGGGA
CCAGAGAAAAATCACTCAGGGTCAATGCCAGCGCTTCGTTAATACAGATGTAGGTGTTGGCACCATGCAT
CGATCCCGCGAAATTAATACGACTCACTATAGGGAGACCACAACGGTTTCCCTCTAGAGATAGCTTAGCG
ATGTGAAAGAAGCTGGAGAAAACTTTCAAGAAAAAGTTTCTTCTTCAGACGATAAAGAGAAGTCAAAAAA
TAAGCGGAAAATAAAAGGCGTAAATCAGATTAAAAAAGCAACGGATATTAAAAGCTCTACTAAGATTAAA
AGTTCTAATGATATTAAATCATCTACAGATTTAAAAACAATGGGATCATAAGCGAAAGGAGAAATGAGAT
ATGTCTATTCAAAAAAGTACTAATAGTTCAAGTTTAGCAGAAGTCATTGACCGTATTTTAGATAAAGGAA
TTGTTATTGATGCTTTTGCAAGAGTTTCTGTTGTAGGAATTGAAATTTTAACGATTGAAGCGCGAGTGGT
TATTGCCAGTGTTGATACATGGTTACGCTATGCAGAAGCAGTAGGGCTTCTTCGTGACGACGTAGAAGAA
AACGGTCTTCCTGAACGTTCAAATTCAAGTGAAGGGCAGCCGCGTTTTAGTATTTAATATGAAGTGGTAT
GGAACCTTCCTTTTTTGAGGGTGGTTCCAGCTTTTAGATCTAACTATTGGAGGCTACTAAAAATGGAAAT
TAAAAAAATTATGCAAGCCGTGAACGACTTTTTCGGTGAACACGTAGCTCCTCCTCATAAAATTACCTCG
GTGGAAGCTACTGAAGATGAAGGTTGGAGAGTTATTGTTGAAGTCATTGAAGAACGAGAATATATGAAAA
AATACGCCAAAGATGAAATGCTCGGAACGTACGAGTGCTTTGTAAATAAAGAAAAAGAAGTCATTTCATT
CAAACGACTCGACGTCAGATATAGAAGCGCCATTGGCATTGAAGCATAAACGATAAGATGGCAGGAGGAA
CGTAAAAATGACCGTCTTAACAGACAAAAGGAAAAAAGGCAGTGGAGCTTTTATACAAGATGACGAGACA
AAAGAGGTTCTTTCAAGAGCGCTGAGCTATTTAAAATCCGGCTATTCCATTCATTTTACAGGTCCTGCCG
GCGGAGGCAAAACCTCTTTAGCGCGAGCGCTTGCTAAAAAGAGAAAGCGTCCTGTAATGCTGATGCACGG
GAATCACGAGCTCAACAACAAAGATTTAATTGGCGATTTTACGGGATACACGAGCAAAAAAGTAATCGAC
CAGTACGTTCGTTCTGTCTATAAAAAAGATGAACAGGTGAGTGAAAACTGGCAGGATGGCCGATTGCTTG
AAGCTGTAAAAAATGGCTATACGCTGATTTACGACGAATTTACTCGTTCTAAGCCTGCGACGAATAATAT
CTTTCTATCGATATTAGAAGAAGGCGTGCTGCCGCTGTATGGAGTAAAAATGACCGATCCTTTTGTGCGC
GTGCATCCCGATTTCCGCGTCATCTTCACAAGCAATCCAGCTGAGTATGCCGGCGTATATGATACGCAAG
ATGCGCTTCTCGACAGGTTAATTACCATGTTTATTGATTATAAAGACATCGACAGAGAGACAGCGATTTT
AACGGAGAAAACGGACGTAGAAGAAGATGAAGCGCGCACAATTGTAACGCTCGTAGCAAACGTGCGAAAC
CGCTCTGGAGACGAAAACAGCAGCGGACTTAGCCTGCGGGCTTCGCTTATGATCGCTACCCTTGCCACGC
AGCAAGACATTCCTATCGATGGAAGTGACGAAGATTTTCAAACGTTATGTATCGATATTTTGCATCATCC
GCTTACCAAATGTTTGGATGAAGAAAATGCAAAAAGCAAAGCCGAAAAAATCATTTTAGAAGAATGTAAG
AATATAGACACTGAAGAAAAGTAAAGGAGCTTGAAAACATGAGTGAAACAAACGAAACAGGTATTTATAT
TTTTAGCGCCATTCAAACGGATAAAGACGAAGAATTTGGCGCCGTGGAAGTAGAAGGAACAAAAGCTGAA
ACATTTTTGATTCGCTACAAAGACGCGGCTATGGTAGCAGCTGAAGTACCGATGAAAATTTATCATCCTA
ATCGCCAAAATTTATTAATGCATCAAAACGCAGTAGCAGCGATTATGGACAAGAACGATACGGTTATTCC
AATCAGCTTTGGGAATGTATTCAAATCAAAAGAAGACGTAAAAGTTCTTTTGGAAAACCTTTATCCGCAG
TTTGAAAAGCTGTTTCCAGCGATCAAAGGAAAAATTGAAGTCGGTTTAAAAGTAATTGGGAAAAAAGAAT
GGCTTGAGAAAAAAGTAAACGAAAATCCTGAACTTGAGAAAGTATCAGCATCCGTAAAAGGAAAATCAGA
AGCAGCCGGTTATTATGAGCGTATTCAACTTGGAGGAATGGCTCAAAAGATGTTTACTTCCCTGCAAAAA
GAAGTCAAGACAGATGTGTTTTTTCCGCTTGAAGAAGCAGCGGAAGCAGCAAAAGCAAATGAGCCAACGG
GCGAAACGATGCTTTTAAACGCGTCTTTCTTAATTAACCGAGAAGATGAAGCGAAGTTTGATGAAAAAGT
AAATGAAGCGCATGAAAACTGGAAAGACAAAGCCGATTTTCATTACAGCGGTCCTTGGCCTGCTTATAAT
TTTGTGAACATTCGCCTAAAAGTAGAAGAGAAATAACGAAATGAGGAATCCTAGATGGGAGAATTACTGT
ATTTATACGGTTTAATTCCAACAAAAGAAGCAGCAGCCATAGAGCCGTTTCCATCTTATAAGGGGTTTGA
CGGAGAACATTCACTGTACCCAATTGCGTTTGATCAGGTGACGGCTGTAGTTTCTAAGCTGGATGCTGAC
ACCTATTCAGAAAAAGTGATTCAAGAAAAAATGGAGCAGGATATGAGCTGGCTGCAGGAAAAAGCATTTC
ATCATCACGAAACGGTAGCCGCTTTGTACGAAGAATTTACGATCATTCCATTAAAATTTTGCACCATTTA
TAAAGGTGAAGAAAGTCTGCAGGCAGCTATTGAGATTAACAAAGAAAAGATAGAGAATTCACTGACGCTG
CTTCAAGGAAATGAAGAGTGGAATGTGAAAATTTACTGTGATGATACAGAGCTTAAAAAAGGAATCAGCG
AAACGAATGAAAGCGTGAAAGCGAAAAAACAAGAAATTAGTCACTTATCACCAGGAAGACAGTTTTTTGA
AAAGAAAAAAATAGATCAGCTGATTGAAAAAGAATTAGAGCTTCACAAAAACAAAGTGTGTGAAGAGATA
CATGACAAGCTAAAAGAATTATCGCTTTATGACTCTGTTAAAAAGAATTGGAGCAAAGACGTAACTGGCG
CAGCTGAACAGATGGCGTGGAACAGCGTGTTTCTTCTCCCGTCTCTGCAGATTACTAAGTTCGTAAACGA
AATAGAAGAGCTTCAGCAAAGGCTTGAAAATAAAGGCTGGAAGTTTGAAGTGACGGGACCATGGCCGCCC
TATCATTTCTCGAGCTTTGCGTAAAAGCGGTTAAGCGTGACAGTCCAGGAGGAATTAATGGATGCAACCG
GTCAGCCAAGCAAATGGACGAATCCACTTGGATCCTGATCAAGCTGAACAAGGCTTAGCGCAGCTTGTGA
TGACAGTTATTGAGCTATTGAGGCAAATCGTTGAACGTCATGCCATGAGGCGGGTGGAGGGTGGAACGTT
GACGGACGAACAAATTGAAAACTTAGGAATTGCACTAATGAACTTAGAAGAAAAAATGGACGAGTTGAAA
GAGGTGTTCGGTCTGGATGCAGAAGATTTAAATATTGATCTTGGACCGCTAGGCAGCCTGCTTTAAGCGG
TCAGTAGGAGGAACAGTATGGCAGTCGAACATAATATGCAGTCAAGTACGATTGTAGATGTGCTCGAAAA
GATTTTGGATAAAGGAGTCGTTATAGCGGGGGACATCACCGTAGGAATTGCAGATGTCGAGCTATTAACG
ATAAAGATCCGCTTGATTGTGGCTTCGGTTGATAAGGCAAAAGAAATCGGCATGGACTGGTGGGAAAATG
ATCCGTATCTCAGTTCAAAAGGAGCCAATAACAAAGCGCTCGAAGAAGAAAATAAAATGCTGCATGAGCG
GTTAAAAACGCTTGAAGAAAAAATAGAAACGAAACGTTAAAAACTGTACGCTACTTAAAAAATGGAGGGA
TTTACAATGGCAACTGAAACAAAATTAGATAACACACAGGCAGAAAACAAGGAAAATAAAAATGCGGAAA
ACGGTTCAAAAGAAAAGAACGGTTCAAAAGCAAGCAAAACAACAAGCAGCGGGCCAATCAAACGAGCGGT
AGCAGGAGGCATCATCGGTGCAACGATTGGATATGTATCGACTCCTGAAAATCGAAAAAGTCTCCTTGAC
CGCATTGATACAGACGAATTAAAAAGCAAAGCATCTGATTTAGGAACAAAGGTAAAAGAAAAATCAAAAA
GCAGCGTGGCCAGCCTGAAAACATCTGCGGGAAGCTTGTTTAAAAAAGATAAAGATAAATCAAAAGATGA
TGAAGAAAACGTAAATTCTTCTAGTAGCGAAACAGAAGACGATAACGTTCAAGAGTACGACGAGTTAAAA
GAAGAAAATCAAACTCTTCAAGATCGCTTATCACAGCTTGAAGAAAAAATGAACATGCTTGTTGAGCTTA
GCCTCAATAAAAATCAAGACGAAGAAGCGGAAGATACAGATTCCGACGAAGAAGAGAACGATGAGAACGA
TGAAAACGATGAAAACGAGCAGGACGATGAAAACGAAGAAGAAACATCTAAGCCACGTAAAAAGGATAAA
AAAGAAGCTGAGGAAGAAGAAAGTGAAAGTGACGAAGACAGCGAGGAAGAAGAGGAAGATTCTCGCTCAA
ACAAAAAAAATAAAAAAGTAAAAACAGAAGAAGAAGACGAAGATGAAAGCGAAGAAGAAAAAAAGGAAGC
GAAACCAAAAAAGTCAACAGCTAAAAAATCAAAAAATACAAAAGCAAAGAAAAACACGGACGAAGAAGAT
GATGAAGCAACATCTCTTTCTAGTGAAGACGATACAACAGCCTAAGACGTAAAGGAGGAAAGAAAGACAT
GAGTACAGGCCCTTCTTTTTCAACTAAAGACAATACGCTTGAATACTTTGTGAAAGCTTCTAATAAACAC
GGCTTTTCACTTGATATTTCATTAAATGTAAACGGCGCTGTGATTTCCGGTACCATGATTTCAGCAAAAG
AATACTTTGATTACTTAAGCGAAACGTTTGAAGAAGGCAGTGAAGTGGCTCAGGCGCTAAGCGAACAATT
CTCTTTAGCAAGCGAAGCGAGCGAATCAAACGGAGAAGCAGAAGCCCATTTTATTCATTTGAAAAATACA
AAGATTTACTGTGGAGACAGTAAATCTACTCCTTCTAAAGGCAAAATCTTTTGGAGAGGGAAAATAGCAG
AAGTAGACGGGTTTTTCTTAGGAAAGATTTCTGATGCAAAATCAACGAGTAAAAAGAGTTCATAAAAAAC
GGCGGGGTGATTGCCCCGCCGTTTTTTAGTGATGTGATGAGATGTGCAGCTTCTTTTTTCGATACATGAG
CGGAGTCATCTTCATTTCTTTTCGAAACTGATTAATAAAATAGCTTGTACTATTAAACCCTACTTGATAG
GCGACTTCCGTCACATTTGCTTCTGCTTGCTGCAGTCCGGATTCGCGAACGCGTCTCGAGAGATCCGGCT
GCTAACAAAGCCCGAAAGGAAGCTGAGTTGGCTGCTGCCACCGCTGAGCAATAACTAGCATAACCCCTTG
GGGCCTCTAAACGGGTCTTGAGGGGTTTTTTGCTGAAAGGAGGAACTATATCCGACTAGTAGCCCGCCTA
ATGAGCGGGCTTTTTTTTAATTCCCCTATTTGTTTATTTTTCTAAATACATTCAAATATGTATCCGCTCA
TGAGACAATAACCCTGATAAATGCTTCAATAATATTGAAAAAGGAAGAGTATGAGTATTCAACATTTCCG
TGTCGCCCTTATTCCCTTTTTTGCGGCATTTTGCCTTCCTGTTTTTGCTCACCCAGAAACGCTCGTGAAA
GTAAAAGACGCAGAGGACCAATTGGGGGCACGAGTGGGATACATAGAACTGGACTTGAATAGCGGTAAAA
TCCTTGAGAGTTTTCGCCCTGAAGAGCGTTTTCCAATGATGAGCACTTTCAAAGTTCTGCTATGTGGAGC
AGTATTATCCCGTGTAGATGCGGGGCAAGAGCAACTCGGACGACGAATACACTATTCGCAGAATGACTTG
GTTGAATACTCCCCAGTGACAGAAAAGCACCTTACGGACGGAATGACGGTAAGAGAATTATGTAGTGCCG
CCATAACGATGAGTGATAACACTGCGGCGAACTTACTTCTGACAACCATCGGTGGACCGAAGGAATTAAC
CGCTTTTTTGCACAATATGGGAGACCATGTAACTCGCCTTGACCGTTGGGAACCAGAACTGAATGAAGCC
ATACCAAACGACGAGCGAGACACCACAATGCCTGCGGCAATGGCAACAACATTACGCAAACTATTAACTG
GCGAACTACTTACTCTGGCTTCACGGCAACAATTAATAGACTGGCTTGAAGCGGATAAAGTTGCAGGACC
ACTACTGCGTTCGGCACTTCCTGCTGGCTGGTTTATTGCTGATAAATCTGGGGCAGGAGAGCGTGGTTCA
CGGGGTATCATTGCCGCACTTGGACCAGATGGTAAGCCTTCCCGTATCGTAGTTATCTACACGACGGGTA
GTCAGGCAACTATGGACGAACGAAATAGACAGATTGCTGAAATAGGGGCTTCACTGATTAAGCATTGGTA
AACCGATACAATTAAAGGCTCCTTTTGGAGCCTTTTTTTTTGGACGGACCGGTAGAAAAGATCAAAGGAT
CTTCTTGAGATCCTTTTTTTCTGCGCGTAATCTGCTGCTTGCAAACAAAAAAACCACCGCTACCAGCGGT
GGTTTGTTTGCCGGATCAAGAGCTACCAACTCTTTTTCCGAAGGTAACTGGCTTCAGCAGAGCGCAGATA
CCAAATACTGTCCTTCTAGTGTAGCCGTAGTTAGGCCACCACTTCAAGAACTCTGTAGCACCGCCTACAT
ACCTCGCTCTGCTAATCCTGTTACCAGTGGCTGCTGCCAGTGGCGATAAGTCGTGTCTTACCGGGTTGGA
CTCAAGACGATAGTTACCGGATAAGGCGCAGCGGTCGGGCTGAACGGGGGGTTCGTGCACACAGCCCAGC
TTGGAGCGAACGACCTACACCGAACTGAGATACCTACAGCGTGAGCTATGAGAAAGCGCCACGCTTCCCG
AAGGGAGAAAGGCGGACAGGTATCCGGTAAGCGGCAGGGTCGGAACAGGAGAGCGCACGAGGGAGCTTCC
AGGGGGAAACGCCTGGTATCTTTATAGTCCTGTCGGGTTTCGCCACCTCTGACTTGAGCGTCGATTTTTG
TGATGCTCGTCAGGGGGGCGGAGCCTATGGAAA
